>Addgene plasmid #135753 | PX458_FOXM1_iso1_2 | addgene full sequence | sequence record 270062 | Addgene NGS Result
TTTTGCTCACATGTGAGGGCCTATTTCCCATGATTCCTTCATATTTGCATATACGATACAAGGCTGTTAG
AGAGATAATTGGAATTAATTTGACTGTAAACACAAAGATATTAGTACAAAATACGTGACGTAGAAAGTAA
TAATTTCTTGGGTAGTTTGCAGTTTTAAAATTATGTTTTAAAATGGACTATCATATGCTTACCGTAACTT
GAAAGTATTTCGATTTCTTGGCTTTATATATCTTGTGGAAAGGACGAAACACCGACAGCTTGAGCACAGG
GGCAGTTTTAGAGCTAGAAATAGCAAGTTAAAATAAGGCTAGTCCGTTATCAACTTGAAAAAGTGGCACC
GAGTCGGTGCTTTTTTGTTTTAGAGCTAGAAATAGCAAGTTAAAATAAGGCTAGTCCGTTTTTAGCGCGT
GCGCCAATTCTGCAGACAAATGGCTCTAGAGGTACCCGTTACATAACTTACGGTAAATGGCCCGCCTGGC
TGACCGCCCAACGACCCCCGCCCATTGACGTCAATAGTAACGCCAATAGGGACTTTCCATTGACGTCAAT
GGGTGGAGTATTTACGGTAAACTGCCCACTTGGCAGTACATCAAGTGTATCATATGCCAAGTACGCCCCC
TATTGACGTCAATGACGGTAAATGGCCCGCCTGGCATTGTGCCCAGTACATGACCTTATGGGACTTTCCT
ACTTGGCAGTACATCTACGTATTAGTCATCGCTATTACCATGGTCGAGGTGAGCCCCACGTTCTGCTTCA
CTCTCCCCATCTCCCCCCCCTCCCCACCCCCAATTTTGTATTTATTTATTTTTTAATTATTTTGTGCAGC
GATGGGGGCGGGGGGGGGGGGGGGGCGCGCGCCRGGGGGGGGGGGGSGGGGGGGGGGGGGGGGGGGGGSG
RGGSGGRGRGGKGSGGCGGCAGCCAATCAGAGCGGCGCGCTCCGAAAGTTTCCTTTTATGGCGAGGCGGC
GGCGGCGGCGGCCCTATAAAAAGCGAAGCGCGCGGCGGGCGGGAGTCGCTGCGCGCTGCCTTCGCCCCGT
GCCCCGCTCCGCCGCCGCCTCGCGCCGCCCGCCCCGGCTCTGACTGACCGCGTTACTCCCACAGGTGAGC
GGGCGGGACGGCCCTTCTCCTCCGGGCTGTAATTAGCTGAGCAAGAGGTAAGGGTTTAAGGGATGGTTGG
TTGGTGGGGTATTAATGTTTAATTACCTGGAGCACCTGCCTGAAATCACTTTTTTTCAGGTTGGACCGGT
GCCACCATGGACTATAAGGACCACGACGGAGACTACAAGGATCATGATATTGATTACAAAGACGATGACG
ATAAGATGGCCCCAAAGAAGAAGCGGAAGGTCGGTATCCACGGAGTCCCAGCAGCCGACAAGAAGTACAG
CATCGGCCTGGACATCGGCACCAACTCTGTGGGCTGGGCCGTGATCACCGACGAGTACAAGGTGCCCAGC
AAGAAATTCAAGGTGCTGGGCAACACCGACCGGCACAGCATCAAGAAGAACCTGATCGGAGCCCTGCTGT
TCGACAGCGGCGAAACAGCCGAGGCCACCCGGCTGAAGAGAACCGCCAGAAGAAGATACACCAGACGGAA
GAACCGGATCTGCTATCTGCAAGAGATCTTCAGCAACGAGATGGCCAAGGTGGACGACAGCTTCTTCCAC
AGACTGGAAGAGTCCTTCCTGGTGGAAGAGGATAAGAAGCACGAGCGGCACCCCATCTTCGGCAACATCG
TGGACGAGGTGGCCTACCACGAGAAGTACCCCACCATCTACCACCTGAGAAAGAAACTGGTGGACAGCAC
CGACAAGGCCGACCTGCGGCTGATCTATCTGGCCCTGGCCCACATGATCAAGTTCCGGGGCCACTTCCTG
ATCGAGGGCGACCTGAACCCCGACAACAGCGACGTGGACAAGCTGTTCATCCAGCTGGTGCAGACCTACA
ACCAGCTGTTCGAGGAAAACCCCATCAACGCCAGCGGCGTGGACGCCAAGGCCATCCTGTCTGCCAGACT
GAGCAAGAGCAGACGGCTGGAAAATCTGATCGCCCAGCTGCCCGGCGAGAAGAAGAATGGCCTGTTCGGA
AACCTGATTGCCCTGAGCCTGGGCCTGACCCCCAACTTCAAGAGCAACTTCGACCTGGCCGAGGATGCCA
AACTGCAGCTGAGCAAGGACACCTACGACGACGACCTGGACAACCTGCTGGCCCAGATCGGCGACCAGTA
CGCCGACCTGTTTCTGGCCGCCAAGAACCTGTCCGACGCCATCCTGCTGAGCGACATCCTGAGAGTGAAC
ACCGAGATCACCAAGGCCCCCCTGAGCGCCTCTATGATCAAGAGATACGACGAGCACCACCAGGACCTGA
CCCTGCTGAAAGCTCTCGTGCGGCAGCAGCTGCCTGAGAAGTACAAAGAGATTTTCTTCGACCAGAGCAA
GAACGGCTACGCCGGCTACATTGACGGCGGAGCCAGCCAGGAAGAGTTCTACAAGTTCATCAAGCCCATC
CTGGAAAAGATGGACGGCACCGAGGAACTGCTCGTGAAGCTGAACAGAGAGGACCTGCTGCGGAAGCAGC
GGACCTTCGACAACGGCAGCATCCCCCACCAGATCCACCTGGGAGAGCTGCACGCCATTCTGCGGCGGCA
GGAAGATTTTTACCCATTCCTGAAGGACAACCGGGAAAAGATCGAGAAGATCCTGACCTTCCGCATCCCC
TACTACGTGGGCCCTCTGGCCAGGGGAAACAGCAGATTCGCCTGGATGACCAGAAAGAGCGAGGAAACCA
TCACCCCCTGGAACTTCGAGGAAGTGGTGGACAAGGGCGCTTCCGCCCAGAGCTTCATCGAGCGGATGAC
CAACTTCGATAAGAACCTGCCCAACGAGAAGGTGCTGCCCAAGCACAGCCTGCTGTACGAGTACTTCACC
GTGTATAACGAGCTGACCAAAGTGAAATACGTGACCGAGGGAATGAGAAAGCCCGCCTTCCTGAGCGGCG
AGCAGAAAAAGGCCATCGTGGACCTGCTGTTCAAGACCAACCGGAAAGTGACCGTGAAGCAGCTGAAAGA
GGACTACTTCAAGAAAATCGAGTGCTTCGACTCCGTGGAAATCTCCGGCGTGGAAGATCGGTTCAACGCC
TCCCTGGGCACATACCACGATCTGCTGAAAATTATCAAGGACAAGGACTTCCTGGACAATGAGGAAAACG
AGGACATTCTGGAAGATATCGTGCTGACCCTGACACTGTTTGAGGACAGAGAGATGATCGAGGAACGGCT
GAAAACCTATGCCCACCTGTTCGACGACAAAGTGATGAAGCAGCTGAAGCGGCGGAGATACACCGGCTGG
GGCAGGCTGAGCCGGAAGCTGATCAACGGCATCCGGGACAAGCAGTCCGGCAAGACAATCCTGGATTTCC
TGAAGTCCGACGGCTTCGCCAACAGAAACTTCATGCAGCTGATCCACGACGACAGCCTGACCTTTAAAGA
GGACATCCAGAAAGCCCAGGTGTCCGGCCAGGGCGATAGCCTGCACGAGCACATTGCCAATCTGGCCGGC
AGCCCCGCCATTAAGAAGGGCATCCTGCAGACAGTGAAGGTGGTGGACGAGCTCGTGAAAGTGATGGGCC
GGCACAAGCCCGAGAACATCGTGATCGAAATGGCCAGAGAGAACCAGACCACCCAGAAGGGACAGAAGAA
CAGCCGCGAGAGAATGAAGCGGATCGAAGAGGGCATCAAAGAGCTGGGCAGCCAGATCCTGAAAGAACAC
CCCGTGGAAAACACCCAGCTGCAGAACGAGAAGCTGTACCTGTACTACCTGCAGAATGGGCGGGATATGT
ACGTGGACCAGGAACTGGACATCAACCGGCTGTCCGACTACGATGTGGACCATATCGTGCCTCAGAGCTT
TCTGAAGGACGACTCCATCGACAACAAGGTGCTGACCAGAAGCGACAAGAACCGGGGCAAGAGCGACAAC
GTGCCCTCCGAAGAGGTCGTGAAGAAGATGAAGAACTACTGGCGGCAGCTGCTGAACGCCAAGCTGATTA
CCCAGAGAAAGTTCGACAATCTGACCAAGGCCGAGAGAGGCGGCCTGAGCGAACTGGATAAGGCCGGCTT
CATCAAGAGACAGCTGGTGGAAACCCGGCAGATCACAAAGCACGTGGCACAGATCCTGGACTCCCGGATG
AACACTAAGTACGACGAGAATGACAAGCTGATCCGGGAAGTGAAAGTGATCACCCTGAAGTCCAAGCTGG
TGTCCGATTTCCGGAAGGATTTCCAGTTTTACAAAGTGCGCGAGATCAACAACTACCACCACGCCCACGA
CGCCTACCTGAACGCCGTCGTGGGAACCGCCCTGATCAAAAAGTACCCTAAGCTGGAAAGCGAGTTCGTG
TACGGCGACTACAAGGTGTACGACGTGCGGAAGATGATCGCCAAGAGCGAGCAGGAAATCGGCAAGGCTA
CCGCCAAGTACTTCTTCTACAGCAACATCATGAACTTTTTCAAGACCGAGATTACCCTGGCCAACGGCGA
GATCCGGAAGCGGCCTCTGATCGAGACAAACGGCGAAACCGGGGAGATCGTGTGGGATAAGGGCCGGGAT
TTTGCCACCGTGCGGAAAGTGCTGAGCATGCCCCAAGTGAATATCGTGAAAAAGACCGAGGTGCAGACAG
GCGGCTTCAGCAAAGAGTCTATCCTGCCCAAGAGGAACAGCGATAAGCTGATCGCCAGAAAGAAGGACTG
GGACCCTAAGAAGTACGGCGGCTTCGACAGCCCCACCGTGGCCTATTCTGTGCTGGTGGTGGCCAAAGTG
GAAAAGGGCAAGTCCAAGAAACTGAAGAGTGTGAAAGAGCTGCTGGGGATCACCATCATGGAAAGAAGCA
GCTTCGAGAAGAATCCCATCGACTTTCTGGAAGCCAAGGGCTACAAAGAAGTGAAAAAGGACCTGATCAT
CAAGCTGCCTAAGTACTCCCTGTTCGAGCTGGAAAACGGCCGGAAGAGAATGCTGGCCTCTGCCGGCGAA
CTGCAGAAGGGAAACGAACTGGCCCTGCCCTCCAAATATGTGAACTTCCTGTACCTGGCCAGCCACTATG
AGAAGCTGAAGGGCTCCCCCGAGGATAATGAGCAGAAACAGCTGTTTGTGGAACAGCACAAGCACTACCT
GGACGAGATCATCGAGCAGATCAGCGAGTTCTCCAAGAGAGTGATCCTGGCCGACGCTAATCTGGACAAA
GTGCTGTCCGCCTACAACAAGCACCGGGATAAGCCCATCAGAGAGCAGGCCGAGAATATCATCCACCTGT
TTACCCTGACCAATCTGGGAGCCCCTGCCGCCTTCAAGTACTTTGACACCACCATCGACCGGAAGAGGTA
CACCAGCACCAAAGAGGTGCTGGACGCCACCCTGATCCACCAGAGCATCACCGGCCTGTACGAGACACGG
ATCGACCTGTCTCAGCTGGGAGGCGACAAAAGGCCGGCGGCCACGAAAAAGGCCGGCCAGGCAAAAAAGA
AAAAGGAATTCGGCAGTGGAGAGGGCAGAGGAAGTCTGCTAACATGCGGTGACGTCGAGGAGAATCCTGG
CCCAGTGAGCAAGGGCGAGGAGCTGTTCACCGGGGTGGTGCCCATCCTGGTCGAGCTGGACGGCGACGTA
AACGGCCACAAGTTCAGCGTGTCCGGCGAGGGCGAGGGCGATGCCACCTACGGCAAGCTGACCCTGAAGT
TCATCTGCACCACCGGCAAGCTGCCCGTGCCCTGGCCCACCCTCGTGACCACCCTGACCTACGGCGTGCA
GTGCTTCAGCCGCTACCCCGACCACATGAAGCAGCACGACTTCTTCAAGTCCGCCATGCCCGAAGGCTAC
GTCCAGGAGCGCACCATCTTCTTCAAGGACGACGGCAACTACAAGACCCGCGCCGAGGTGAAGTTCGAGG
GCGACACCCTGGTGAACCGCATCGAGCTGAAGGGCATCGACTTCAAGGAGGACGGCAACATCCTGGGGCA
CAAGCTGGAGTACAACTACAACAGCCACAACGTCTATATCATGGCCGACAAGCAGAAGAACGGCATCAAG
GTGAACTTCAAGATCCGCCACAACATCGAGGACGGCAGCGTGCAGCTCGCCGACCACTACCAGCAGAACA
CCCCCATCGGCGACGGCCCCGTGCTGCTGCCCGACAACCACTACCTGAGCACCCAGTCCGCCCTGAGCAA
AGACCCCAACGAGAAGCGCGATCACATGGTCCTGCTGGAGTTCGTGACCGCCGCCGGGATCACTCTCGGC
ATGGACGAGCTGTACAAGGAATTCTAACTAGAGCTCGCTGATCAGCCTCGACTGTGCCTTCTAGTTGCCA
GCCATCTGTTGTTTGCCCCTCCCCCGTGCCTTCCTTGACCCTGGAAGGTGCCACTCCCACTGTCCTTTCC
TAATAAAATGAGGAAATTGCATCGCATTGTCTGAGTAGGTGTCATTCTATTCTGGGGGGTGGGGTGGGGC
AGGACAGCAAGGGGGAGGATTGGGAAGAGAATAGCAGGCATGCTGGGGAGCGGCCGCAGGAACCCCTAGT
GATGGAGTTGGCCACTCCCTCTCTGCGCGCTCGCTCGCTCACTGAGGCCGGGCGACCAAAGGTCGCCCGA
CGCCCGGGCTTTGCCCGGGCGGCCTCAGTGAGCGAGCGAGCGCGCAGCTGCCTGCAGGGGCGCCTGATGC
GGTATTTTCTCCTTACGCATCTGTGCGGTATTTCACACCGCATA
[95 nt withheld, positions 6765-6859]
T
[46 nt withheld, positions 6861-6906]
C
[141 nt withheld, positions 6908-7048]
CCTTTGACGTTGGAGTCCACGTTCTTT
[37 nt withheld, positions 7076-7112]
ACTCTATCTCGGGCTATTCTTTTGATTTATAAGGGATTTTGCCGATTTCGGTCTATTGGTTAAAAAATGA
GCTGATTTAACAAAAATTTAACGCGAATTTTAACAAAATATTAACGTTTACAATTTTATGGTGCACTCTC
AGTACAATCTGCTCTGATGCCGCATAGTTAAGCCAGCCCCGACACCCGCCAACACCCGCTGACGCGCCCT
GACGGGCTTGTCTGCTCCCGGCATCCGCTTACAGACAAGCTGTGACCGTCTCCGGGAGCTGCATGTGTCA
GAGGTTTTCACCGTCATCACCGAAACGCGCGAGACGAAAGGGCCTCGTGATACGCCTATTTTTATAGGTT
AATGTCATGATAATAATGGTTTCTTAGACGTCAGGTGGCACTTTTCGGGGAAATGTGCGCGGAACCCCTA
TTTGTTTATTTTTCTAAATACATTCAAATATGTATCCGCTCATGAGACAATAACCCTGATAAATGCTTCA
ATAATATTGAAAAAGGAAGAGTATGAGTATTCAACATTTCCGTGTCGCCCTTATTCCCTTTTTTGCGGCA
TTTTGCCTTCCTGTTTTTGCTCACCCAGAAACGCTGGTGAAAGTAAAAGATGCTGAAGATCAGTTGGGTG
CACGAGTGGGTTACATCGAACTGGATCTCAACAGCGGTAAGATCCTTGAGAGTTTTCGCCCCGAAGAACG
TTTTCCAATGATGAGCACTTTTAAAGTTCTGCTATGTGGCGCGGTATTATCCCGTATTGACGCCGGGCAA
GAGCAACTCGGTCGCCGCATACACTATTCTCAGAATGACTTGGTTGAGTACTCACCAGTCACAGAAAAGC
ATCTTACGGATGGCATGACAGTAAGAGAATTATGCAGTGCTGCCATAACCATGAGTGATAACACTGCGGC
CAACTTACTTCTGACAACGATCGGAGGACCGAAGGAGCTAACCGCTTTTTTGCACAACATGGGGGATCAT
GTAACTCGCCTTGATCGTTGGGAACCGGAGCTGAATGAAGCCATACCAAACGACGAGCGTGACACCACGA
TGCCTGTAGCAATGGCAACAACGTTGCGCAAACTATTAACTGGCGAACTACTTACTCTAGCTTCCCGGCA
ACAATTAATAGACTGGATGGAGGCGGATAAAGTTGCAGGACCACTTCTGCGCTCGGCCCTTCCGGCTGGC
TGGTTTATTGCTGATAAATCTGGAGCCGGTGAGCGTGGAAGCCGCGGTATCATTGCAGCACTGGGGCCAG
ATGGTAAGCCCTCCCGTATCGTAGTTATCTACACGACGGGGAGTCAGGCAACTATGGATGAACGAAATAG
ACAGATCGCTGAGATAGGTGCCTCACTGATTAAGCATTGGTAACTGTCAGACCAAGTTTACTCATATATA
CTTTAGATTGATTTAAAACTTCATTTTTAATTTAAAAGGATCTAGGTGAAGATCCTTTTTGATAATCTCA
TGACCAAAATCCCTTAACGTGAGTTTTCGTTCCACTGAGCGTCAGACCCCGTAGAAAAGATCAAAGGATC
TTCTTGAGATCCTTTTTTTCTGCGCGTAATCTGCTGCTTGCAAACAAAAAAACCACCGCTACCAGCGGTG
GTTTGTTTGCCGGATCAAGAGCTACCAACTCTTTTTCCGAAGGTAACTGGCTTCAGCAGAGCGCAGATAC
CAAATACTGTTCTTCTAGTGTAGCCGTAGTTAGGCCACCACTTCAAGAACTCTGTAGCACCGCCTACATA
CCTCGCTCTGCTAATCCTGTTACCAGTGGCTGCTGCCAGTGGCGATAAGTCGTGTCTTACCGGGTTGGAC
TCAAGACGATAGTTACCGGATAAGGCGCAGCGGTCGGGCTGAACGGGGGGTTCGTGCACACAGCCCAGCT
TGGAGCGAACGACCTACACCGAACTGAGATACCTACAGCGTGAGCTATGAGAAAGCGCCACGCTTCCCGA
AGGGAGAAAGGCGGACAGGTATCCGGTAAGCGGCAGGGTCGGAACAGGAGAGCGCACGAGGGAGCTTCCA
GGGGGAAACGCCTGGTATCTTTATAGTCCTGTCGGGTTTCGCCACCTCTGACTTGAGCGTCGATTTTTGT
GATGCTCGTCAGGGGGGCGGAGCCTATGGAAAAACGCCAGCAACGCGGCCTTTTTACGGTTCCTGGCCTT
TTGCTGGCC
Features (pLannotate 1.2.2; 18 found; start..end, strand, type, name):
     15..255     +  promoter       U6 promoter: RNA polymerase III promoter for human U6 snRNA
    285..360     +  misc_RNA       gRNA scaffold: guide RNA scaffold for the Streptococcus pyogenes CRISPR/Cas9 system
    367..410     +  misc_RNA       gRNA scaffold (fragment): guide RNA scaffold for the Streptococcus pyogenes CRISPR/Cas9 system
    457..742     +  enhancer       CMV enhancer: human cytomegalovirus immediate early enhancer; contains an 18-bp deletion relative to the standard CMV enhancer
   1022..1249    +  intron         hybrid intron: hybrid between chicken β-actin (CBA) and minute virus of mice (MMV) introns (Gray et al., 2011)
   1387..2988    +  CDS            Cas9(N): N-terminal portion of Streptococcus pyogenes Cas9 (Zetsche et al., 2015)
   2989..5487    +  CDS            Cas9(C): C-terminal portion of Streptococcus pyogenes Cas9 (Zetsche et al., 2015)
   5488..5535    +  CDS            nucleoplasmin NLS: bipartite nuclear localization signal from nucleoplasmin
   5605..6318    +  CDS            EGFP: EGFP is a basic (constitutively fluorescent) green fluorescent protein published in 1996, derived from Aequorea victoria. It is reported to be a rapidly-maturing weak dimer with moderate acid sensitivity.
   6352..6463    +  polyA_signal   bGH poly(A) signal: bovine growth hormone polyadenylation signal
   6568..6708    +  repeat_region  AAV2 ITR: inverted terminal repeat of adeno-associated virus serotype 2 inverted
   6713..6764    -  misc_feature   bom (fragment): basis of mobility region from pBR322
   6783..7238    +  rep_origin     f1 ori (sequence partly withheld): f1 bacteriophage origin of replication; arrow indicates direction of (+) strand synthesis
   7239..7288    -  misc_feature   bom (fragment): basis of mobility region from pBR322
   7390..7425    -  CDS            rop (fragment): Rop protein, which maintains plasmids at low copy number; rop
   7520..7624    +  promoter       AmpR promoter: bla
   7625..8485    +  CDS            AmpR: β-lactamase; bla; confers resistance to ampicillin, carbenicillin, and related antibiotics
   8656..9244    +  rep_origin     ori: high-copy-number ColE1/pMB1/pBR322/pUC origin of replication
