[The description below was written by a language model from this plasmid's Addgene catalogue record and pLannotate feature annotations shown in this document.]
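Description:
PX458_FOXM1_iso1_2 is a mammalian CRISPR expression plasmid built on the PX458 backbone that delivers a guide RNA and Streptococcus pyogenes Cas9 from a single vector. It is propagated in E. coli as a high-copy plasmid through a ColE1/pUC-type origin and selected with ampicillin via the β-lactamase gene. An f1 phage origin is also present, along with small bom and rop fragments and a single AAV2 ITR, which appear to be backbone remnants rather than functional elements, since one ITR alone does not make the plasmid an AAV packaging construct.

The payload consists of two expression units. A human U6 RNA polymerase III promoter drives a guide designed against the 3' end of the human FOXM1 isoform 1 coding region, fused to the S. pyogenes gRNA scaffold; a second partial scaffold fragment is annotated just downstream. The second unit begins with a CMV enhancer and a hybrid chicken β-actin/MVM intron, followed by the Cas9 coding sequence. The annotation tool splits this into N- and C-terminal portions, but they are contiguous and form one reading frame. Cas9 carries a C-terminal nucleoplasmin nuclear localization signal and is followed by EGFP and a bovine growth hormone polyadenylation signal. The linker joining Cas9 to EGFP is not annotated in the table. EGFP gives a fluorescent readout of transfected cells, which can be used to identify or sort them.

According to the record, the plasmid provides the 3' targeting guide for FOXM1 isoform 1 in a CRISPR epitope-tagging ChIP-seq approach. There, a cut near the end of the gene would allow insertion of a tag at the endogenous locus, so the DNA-binding protein can be studied by ChIP-seq. The name suggests it is one of several guides for this target.
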