Addgene plasmid #135753: PX458_FOXM1_iso1_2
Purpose: Encodes gRNA for 3' target of human FOXM1_iso1
Depositing lab: Richard M. Myers. Depositing organization: HudsonAlpha Institute for Biotechnology. Publication: CETCh-seq: CRISPR epitope tagging ChIP-seq of DNA-binding proteins. Savic D, Partridge EC, Newberry KM, Smith SB, Meadows SK, Roberts BS, Mackiewicz M, Mendenhall EM, Myers RM. Genome Res. 2015 Sep 9. 10.1101/gr.193540.115 PubMed 26355004.
Backbone
  Vector backbone: PX458
  Vector type: CRISPR
Growth in bacteria
  Bacterial resistance: Ampicillin, 100 μg/mL
  Growth temperature: 37°C
  Growth strain: DH5alpha
  Copy number: High Copy
Gene/Insert
  Gene/Insert name: FOXM1_iso1 gRNA
  gRNA/shRNA sequence: GACAGCTTGAGCACAGGGGCA
  Species: H. sapiens (human)
  Entrez Gene: FOXM1 (a.k.a. FKHL16, FOXM1A, FOXM1B, FOXM1C, HFH-11, HFH11, HNF-3, INS-1, MPHOSPH2, MPP-2, MPP2, PIG29, TRIDENT)
  Promoter: U6
  Cloning method: Restriction Enzyme; 5′ cloning site Unknown (unknown if destroyed)
Terms and licenses: Academic/Nonprofit Terms; Industry Terms: Not Available to Industry
How to cite: PX458_FOXM1_iso1_2 was a gift from Richard M. Myers (Addgene plasmid # 135753 ; http://n2t.net/addgene:135753 ; RRID:Addgene_135753)
